Addgene plasmid #90283: pMST638_BB3_L_AF_hyg_KanOri_pyrG5
Purpose: (Empty Backbone) BB3 recipient for homologous integration in pyrG locus with linker AF
Depositing lab: Michael Sauer. Depositing organization: Universitaet fur Bodenkultur Wien (BOKU-WIEN). Publication: An efficient tool for metabolic pathway construction and gene integration for Aspergillus niger. Sarkari P, Marx H, Blumhoff ML, Mattanovich D, Sauer M, Steiger MG. Bioresour Technol. 2017 May 4. pii: S0960-8524(17)30643-0. doi: 10.1016/j.biortech.2017.05.004. PubMed 28533066.
Backbone
  Vector backbone: BB3_L_AF_hyg_KanOri_pyrG5
  Backbone size (bp): 5351
  Vector type: Bacterial Expression
Growth in bacteria
  Bacterial resistance: Kanamycin, 50 μg/mL
  Growth temperature: 37°C
  Growth strain: DH5alpha
  Copy number: Unknown
Gene/Insert
  Cloning method: Unknown
Terms and licenses: Academic/Nonprofit Terms; Industry Terms: Not Available to Industry
How to cite: pMST638_BB3_L_AF_hyg_KanOri_pyrG5 was a gift from Michael Sauer (Addgene plasmid # 90283 ; http://n2t.net/addgene:90283 ; RRID:Addgene_90283)
