[The description below was written by a language model from this plasmid's Addgene catalogue record and pLannotate feature annotations shown in this document.]
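Description:
pMST638_BB3_L_AF_hyg_KanOri_pyrG5 is an empty recipient backbone of about 5.35 kb. It comes from a modular cloning toolkit developed for metabolic pathway construction and gene integration in the filamentous fungus Aspergillus niger. The catalogue classes it as a bacterial expression vector, but its stated purpose is to act as a "BB3" level recipient with linker AF, designed for homologous integration at the pyrG locus. The naming suggests a hierarchical assembly system in which BB3 is the level that receives assembled expression units between defined linker positions. However, the record lists the cloning method as unknown and does not describe the assembly chemistry.

In E. coli the plasmid replicates from a high-copy ColE1/pUC-type origin. It is selected with kanamycin through an aph(3')-Ia KanR gene driven by the cat promoter. This bacterial module is insulated by the bidirectional tonB terminator upstream and the T7Te terminator downstream. Short fragments of a T3Te terminator and of lacZα lie near the origin and are probably remnants of the cloning site region.

The fungal selection marker is the E. coli hph gene, which encodes hygromycin B phosphotransferase and allows hygromycin selection of transformants. The automated annotation does not identify the promoter or terminator controlling hph. It also leaves a stretch of nearly 2 kb upstream of hph unannotated. This region presumably includes the pyrG 5' homology sequence indicated by the plasmid name, though the feature table does not confirm this. No insert is present, and users are expected to add their own expression cassettes before targeting the construct to the pyrG locus.
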