Features (pLannotate 1.2.2; 8 found; start..end, strand, type, name):
    246..265     -  terminator     T3Te terminator (fragment): phage T3 early transcription terminator
    264..281     -  CDS            lacZα (fragment): LacZα fragment of β-galactosidase; lacZ fragment
   2222..3244    +  CDS            hph: KHYB_ECOLX - Experimental evidence at protein level: Swiss-Prot protein existence level 1. The aminoglycoside phosphotransferases achieve inactivation of their antibiotic substrates by phosphorylation. Only phosphorylates hygromycin and closely related compounds such as demethyl analogs and destomycin. From Escherichia coli.
   3974..4005    +  terminator     tonB terminator: bidirectional E. coli tonB-P14 transcription terminator
   4006..4108    +  promoter       cat promoter: promoter of the E. coli cat gene encoding chloramphenicol acetyltransferase
   4109..4924    +  CDS            KanR: aminoglycoside phosphotransferase; aph(3')-Ia; confers resistance to kanamycin in bacteria or G418 (Geneticin®) in eukaryotes
   4948..4975    +  terminator     T7Te terminator: phage T7 early transcription terminator
   4987..224     -  rep_origin     ori (across the origin): high-copy-number ColE1/pMB1/pBR322/pUC origin of replication
>Addgene plasmid #90283 | pMST638_BB3_L_AF_hyg_KanOri_pyrG5 | addgene full sequence | sequence record 193900 | Addgene NGS Result
AGGATTAGCAGAGCGAGGTATGTAGGCGGTGCTACAGAGTTCTTGAAGTGGTGGCCTAACTACGGCTACA
CTAGAAGAACAGTATTTGGTATCTGCGCTCTGCTGAAGCCAGTTACCTCGGAAAAAGAGTTGGTAGCTCT
TGATCCGGCAAACAAACCACCGCTGGTAGCGGTGGTTTTTTTGTTTGCAAGCAGCAGATTACGCGCAGAA
AAAAAGGATCTCAAGAAGATCCTTTGATTTTCTACCGAAGAAAGGCCCACCCGTGTAAAACGACGGCCAG
TTTATCTAGTCAGCTTGATTCTAGCTGATCGTGGACCGGAAGGTGAGCCAGTGAGTTGATTGCAGTCCAG
TTACGCTGGAGTCTGAGGCTCGTCCTGAATGATATGCGGCCCGCTGTAGGTCAATTGCGACTTGGAGGAA
GGGATCCGCCAAGGATGCTCTGGATCCGCATCCGGCCGCTCTTGCGCCCCATCAATCGCCCGACTATAAA
TCGAACTACTTTCGGCATCTTCTAGACTTCCTAATACCGCCTAGTCATAGCAGATTCAAGCTGAGAACAC
CACAAGTAAATATCACCCATCATGCTTACCCTGACCGTCCCTGAAAACTACGGGTATGTGCCAATTCTAC
AATTCCTTGCAGACAATGCCATTCTCCCCATGAAGTCTGATGCTAACTATCCTGCAGCTCTGTCATTGCC
GTCGCTCTGGGTGCCATCCCCGTCCTGAGCTTCGTCCATGGCGCCGTCGTGTCTCGTCTCCGCAAGGAAG
CTGATTGCCCCTACCCTCACTGCTATGCGACCGTAGAGCAGTGCAAGACCAACGTAAGCCAACCTCACAC
AAACAGGATTCCTCGAGCTAACATACATTCCGAACCGTGCAGCCCAAGGCCGAGCAGTTCAACTGCGCTC
AGCGCGCTCATGCCAACTTCCTTGAGAACTCCAGCCAAACTATGCTCTTCCTCCTGGTAGCTGGACTGAA
GTACCCCCAGTTGGCGACTGGCCTCGGAAGCATCTGGGTCCTCGGTCGCTCACTGTTCCTTTACGGATAT
GTGTACTCCGGCAAGCCGCGGGGTCGCGGTCGTTTGTACGGCAGCTTCTACTTGCTTGCACAGGGAGCTC
TCTGGGGCTTGACGTCTTTTGGAGTTGCGAGGGAGTTGATTTCCTACTTCTAAGTTTGGACTGAATCCGT
GGTGTGATTGAGGTGATTGGCGATGTTTGGCTATACCAGCTATATGTAATAATCTCTACTGTATACTACT
ATTCAACGCATTTTACTATGCGTGCTGCTAGGGTCGGCAATGACAATGGCAATCTGACTGACGTGGTCTA
TTTCTCCATGTGCAGCAGGGAATACGAGCTCCAATGGACCTCGGGAGTGGCACAGTCAATGGCAAGGAAA
CTGGAGCGCAAAAAACCCCGCCCCTGACAGGGCGGGGTTTTTTCGCGATCGGAGACCGGATCCCTCGAGG
GTCTCCGCTTCATGAATAACGGTGAGACTAGCGGCCGGTCCCCTTATCCCAGCTGTTCCACGTTGGCCTG
CCCCTCAGTTAGCGCTCAACTCAATGCCCCTCACTGGCGAGGCGAGGGCAAGGATGGAGGGGCAGCATCG
CCTGAGTTGGAGCAAAGCGGCCGCCATGGGAGCAGCGAACCAACGGAGGGATGCCGTGCTTTGTCGTGGC
TGCTGTGGCCAATCCGGGCCCTTGGTTGGCTCACAGAGCGTTGCTGTGAGTCCATGAGCTATTATTGCTA
GGTACAGTATAGAGAGAGGAGAGAGAGAGAGAGAGAGAGAGGGGAAAAAAGGTGAGGTTGAAGTGAGAAA
AAAAAAAAAAAAATCCAACCACTGACGGCTGCCGGCTCTGCCACCCCCCTCCCTCCACCCCAGACCACCT
GCACACTCAGCGCGCAGCATCACCTAATCTTGGCTCGCCTTCCCGCAGCTCAGGTTGTTTTTTTTTTCTC
TCTCCCTCGTCGAAGCCGCCCTTGTTCCCTTATTTATTTCCCTCTCCATCCTTGTCTGCCTTTGGTCCAT
CTGCCCCTTTGTCTGCATCTCTTTTGCACGCATCGCCTTATCGTCGTCTCTTTTTTCACTCACGGGAGCT
TGACGATGACCTGACTCGTGAGCCTCACCTGCTGATTTCTCTCCCCCCCTCCCGACCGGCTTGACTTTTG
TTTCTCCTCCAGTACCTTATCGCGAAGCCGGAAGAACCTCTTAACCTCTAGATGAAAAAGCCTGAACTCA
CCGCGACGTCTGTCGAGAAGTTCCTGATCGAAAAGTTCGACAGCGTCTCCGACCTGATGCAGCTCTCGGA
GGGCGAAGAATCTCGTGCTTTCAGCTTCGATGTAGGAGGGCGTGGATATGTCCTGCGGGTAAATAGCTGC
GCCGATGGTTTCTACAAAGATCGTTATGTTTATCGGCACTTTGCATCGGCCGCGCTCCCGATTCCGGAAG
TGCTTGACATTGGGGAATTCAGCGAGAGCCTGACCTATTGCATCTCCCGCCGTGCACAGGGTGTCACGTT
GCAAGACCTGCCTGAAACCGAACTGCCCGCTGTTCTGCAGCCGGTCGCGGAGGCCATGGATGCGATCGCT
GCGGCCGATCTCAGCCAGACGAGCGGGTTCGGCCCATTCGGACCGCAAGGAATCGGTCAATACACTACAT
GGCGTGATTTCATATGCGCGATTGCTGATCCCCATGTGTATCACTGGCAAACTGTGATGGACGACACCGT
CAGTGCGTCCGTCGCGCAGGCTCTCGATGAGCTGATGCTTTGGGCCGAGGACTGCCCCGAAGTCCGGCAC
CTCGTGCACGCGGATTTCGGCTCCAACAATGTCCTGACGGACAATGGCCGCATAACAGCGGTCATTGACT
GGAGCGAGGCGATGTTCGGGGATTCCCAATACGAGGTCGCCAACATCTTCTTCTGGAGGCCGTGGTTGGC
TTGTATGGAGCAGCAGACGCGCTACTTCGAGCGGAGGCACCCGGAGCTTGCAGGATCGCCGCGGCTCCGG
GCGTATATGCTCCGCATTGGTCTTGACCAACTCTATCAGAGCTTGGTTGACGGCAATTTCGATGATGCAG
CTTGGGCGCAGGGTCGATGCGACGCAATCGTCCGATCCGGAGCCGGGACTGTCGGGCGTACACAAATCGC
CCGCAGAAGCGCGGCCGTCTGGACCGATGGCTGTGTAGAAGTACTCGCCGATAGTGGAAACCGACGCCCC
AGCACTCGTCCGAGGGCAAAGGAATAGATGCATGGCTTTCGTGACCGGGCTTCAAACAATGATGTGCGAT
GGTGTGGTTCCCGGTTGGCGGAGTCTTTGTCTACTTTGGTTGTCTGTCGCAGGTCGGTAGACCGCAAATG
AGCAACTGATGGATTGTTGCCAGCGATACTATAATTCACATGGATGGTCTTTGTCGATCAGTAGCTAGTG
AGAGAGAGAGAACATCTATCCACAATGTCGAGTGTCTATTAGACATACTCCGAGAATAAAGTCAACTGTG
TCTGTGATCTAAAGATCGATTCGGCAGTCGAGTAGCGTATAACAACTCCGAGTACCAGCGAAAGCACGTC
GTGACAGGAGCAGGGCTTTGCCAACTGCGCAACCTTGCTTGAATGAGGATACACGGGGTGCAACATGGCT
GTACTGATCCATCGCAACCAAAATTTCTGTTTATAGATCAAGCTGGTAGATTCCAATTACTCCACCTCTT
GCGCTTCTCCATGACATGTAAGTGCACGTGGAAACCATACCCAAATTGCCTACAGCTGCGGAGCATGAGC
CTATGGCGATCAGTCTGGTCATGTTAACCAGCCTGTGCTCTGACGTTAATGCAGAATAGCTTCGCGTGAT
CTTACGGCATTATACGTATGATCGGTCCACGATCAGCTAGATTATCTAGTCAGCTTGATGTCATAGCTGT
TTCCTGAGGCTCAATACTGACCATTTAAATCATACCTGACCTCCATAGCAGAAAGTCAAAAGCCTCCGAC
CGGAGGCTTTTGACTTGATCGGCACGTAAGAGGTTCCAACTTTCACCATAATGAAATAAGATCACTACCG
GGCGTATTTTTTGAGTTATCGAGATTTTCAGGAGCTAAGGAAGCTAAAATGAGCCATATTCAACGGGAAA
CGTCTTGCTTGAAGCCGCGATTAAATTCCAACATGGATGCTGATTTATATGGGTATAAATGGGCTCGCGA
TAATGTCGGGCAATCAGGTGCGACAATCTATCGATTGTATGGGAAGCCCGATGCGCCAGAGTTGTTTCTG
AAACATGGCAAAGGTAGCGTTGCCAATGATGTTACAGATGAGATGGTCAGGCTAAACTGGCTGACGGAAT
TTATGCCTCTTCCGACCATCAAGCATTTTATCCGTACTCCTGATGATGCATGGTTACTCACCACTGCGAT
CCCAGGGAAAACAGCATTCCAGGTATTAGAAGAATATCCTGATTCAGGTGAAAATATTGTTGATGCGCTG
GCAGTGTTCCTGCGCCGGTTGCATTCGATTCCTGTTTGTAATTGTCCTTTTAACGGCGATCGCGTATTTC
GTCTCGCTCAGGCGCAATCACGAATGAATAACGGTTTGGTTGGTGCGAGTGATTTTGATGACGAGCGTAA
TGGCTGGCCTGTTGAACAAGTCTGGAAAGAAATGCATAAACTCTTGCCATTCTCACCGGATTCAGTCGTC
ACTCATGGTGATTTCTCACTTGATAACCTTATTTTTGACGAGGGGAAATTAATAGGTTGTATTGATGTTG
GACGAGTCGGAATCGCAGACCGATACCAGGATCTTGCCATCCTATGGAACTGCCTCGGTGAGTTTTCTCC
TTCATTACAGAAACGGCTTTTTCAAAAATATGGTATTGATAATCCTGATATGAATAAATTGCAGTTTCAC
TTGATGCTCGATGAGTTTTTCTAATGAGGACCTAAATGTAATCACCTGGCTCACCTTCGGGTGGGCCTTT
CTGCGTTGCTGGCGTTTTTCCATAGGCTCCGCCCCCCTGACGAGCATCACAAAAATCGATGCTCAAGTCA
GAGGTGGCGAAACCCGACAGGACTATAAAGATACCAGGCGTTTCCCCCTGGAAGCTCCCTCGTGCGCTCT
CCTGTTCCGACCCTGCCGCTTACCGGATACCTGTCCGCCTTTCTCCCTTCGGGAAGCGTGGCGCTTTCTC
ATAGCTCACGCTGTAGGTATCTCAGTTCGGTGTAGGTCGTTCGCTCCAAGCTGGGCTGTGTGCACGAACC
CCCCGTTCAGCCCGACCGCTGCGCCTTATCCGGTAACTATCGTCTTGAGTCCAACCCGGTAAGACACGAC
TTATCGCCACTGGCAGCAGCCACTGGTAAC
